Addgene plasmid #104393: pET264-pUC 24xMS2V6 Loxp KANr Loxp
Purpose: Yeast endogenous mRNA tagging
Depositing lab: Robert Singer & Evelina Tutucci. Depositing organization: Albert Einstein College of Medicine. Publication: An improved MS2 system for accurate reporting of the mRNA life cycle. Tutucci E, Vera M, Biswas J, Garcia J, Parker R, Singer RH. Nat Methods. 2017 Nov 13. doi: 10.1038/nmeth.4502. PubMed 29131164.
Backbone
  Vector backbone: pUC
  Vector type: Bacterial Expression
  Selectable markers: Geneticin
Growth in bacteria
  Bacterial resistance: Ampicillin, 100 μg/mL
  Growth temperature: 37°C
  Growth strain: DH5alpha
  Copy number: High Copy
Gene/Insert
  Gene/Insert name: 24xMS2V6
  Species: Synthetic
  Insert size (bp): 1662
  Mutation: All Loops are U-variants, interspaced by 50 nucleotide linkers, have synonymous sequence,and the sequence is ORF in the 3 frames
  Cloning method: Restriction Enzyme; 5′ cloning site BamHI (unknown if destroyed); 3′ cloning site SalI (destroyed during cloning)
Terms and licenses: Academic/Nonprofit Terms; Industry Terms: Not Available to Industry
Depositor comments: Insert cloned from pET259 as BamHI SalI in Addgene plasmid #45162, replacing previous MS2 variant
How to cite: pET264-pUC 24xMS2V6 Loxp KANr Loxp was a gift from Robert Singer & Evelina Tutucci (Addgene plasmid # 104393 ; http://n2t.net/addgene:104393 ; RRID:Addgene_104393)
