[The description below was written by a language model from this plasmid's Addgene catalogue record and pLannotate feature annotations shown in this document.]
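Description:
pET264-pUC 24xMS2V6 Loxp KANr Loxp is a high-copy pUC-type bacterial plasmid that serves as a template/donor for tagging endogenous yeast mRNAs with MS2 stem-loops, rather than as an expression vector in its own right. It is propagated in E. coli through the ColE1/pUC origin and selected with ampicillin via the β-lactamase gene. An f1 origin and the remnants of a pBluescript-style cloning region (lacZα fragment, lac promoter/operator, partial MCS, flanking T7 and T3 promoters) are also present. No yeast replication origin is annotated, consistent with use by chromosomal integration.

The payload is a synthetic array of 24 MS2 binding sites in the "V6" design, about 1.7 kb. According to the record, all loops are U-variants, the repeats are separated by 50-nucleotide linkers, and their sequences are made non-identical ("synonymous"). The record's note about the three reading frames is ambiguous as worded. The array itself is not annotated in the feature table, but it presumably lies in the unannotated stretch between the MCS fragment and the first loxP site. It was introduced as a BamHI–SalI fragment, replacing an earlier MS2 version in the parent plasmid. Immediately downstream sits a kanMX cassette, which confers geneticin (G418) resistance in yeast, flanked by two loxP sites.

In typical use, the MS2 array plus the floxed marker is integrated into a gene of interest, integrants are selected on geneticin, and Cre recombinase then excises kanMX. This leaves the stem-loops and a single loxP scar in the transcript. The tagged mRNA can then be visualised in living cells by binding of fluorescently labelled MS2 coat protein, which must be supplied from a separate construct.
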