Features (pLannotate 1.2.2; 15 found; start..end, strand, type, name):
    116..271     -  CDS            lacZα (fragment): LacZα fragment of β-galactosidase; lacZ fragment
    279..297     +  promoter       T7 promoter: promoter for bacteriophage T7 RNA polymerase
    306..348     +  misc_feature   MCS (fragment): pBluescript multiple cloning site
   2038..2071    -  protein_bind   loxP: Cre-mediated recombination occurs in the 8-bp core sequence (GCATACAT). Cre recombinase
   2126..3482    +  gene           kanMX: yeast selectable marker conferring kanamycin resistance (Wach et al., 1994)
   3545..3578    -  protein_bind   loxP: Cre-mediated recombination occurs in the 8-bp core sequence (GCATACAT). Cre recombinase
   3629..3647    -  promoter       T3 promoter: promoter for bacteriophage T3 RNA polymerase
   3692..3708    -  protein_bind   lac operator: The lac repressor binds to the lac operator to inhibit transcription in E. coli. This inhibition can be relieved by adding lactose or isopropyl-β-D-thiogalactopyranoside (IPTG). lac repressor encoded by lacI
   3716..3746    -  promoter       lac promoter: promoter for the E. coli lac operon
   3761..3782    -  protein_bind   CAP binding site: CAP binding activates transcription in the presence of cAMP. E. coli catabolite activator protein
   3795..3887    -  CDS            lacI (fragment): lac repressor; lacI; The lac repressor binds to the lac operator to inhibit transcription in E. coli. This inhibition can be relieved by adding lactose or isopropyl-β-D-thiogalactopyranoside (IPTG).
   4070..4658    -  rep_origin     ori: high-copy-number ColE1/pMB1/pBR322/pUC origin of replication
   4829..5689    -  CDS            AmpR: β-lactamase; bla; confers resistance to ampicillin, carbenicillin, and related antibiotics
   5690..5794    -  promoter       AmpR promoter: bla
   5821..85      +  rep_origin     f1 ori (across the origin) (sequence partly withheld): f1 bacteriophage origin of replication; arrow indicates direction of (+) strand synthesis
>Addgene plasmid #104393 | pET264-pUC 24xMS2V6 Loxp KANr Loxp | depositor full sequence | sequence record 197835 | pET264-pUC 24xMS2V6 Loxp KANr Loxp sequence 6164 bps
TATTCTTTTGATTTATAAGGGATTTTGCCGATTTCGGCCTATTGGTTAAAAAATGAGCTGATTTAACAAA
AATTTAACGCGAATTTTAACAAAATATTAACGCTTACAATTTCCATTCGCCATTCAGGCTGCGCAACTGT
TGGGAAGGGCGATCGGTGCGGGCCTCTTCGCTATTACGCCAGCTGGCGAAAGGGGGATGTGCTGCAAGGC
GATTAAGTTGGGTAACGCCAGGGTTTTCCCAGTCACGACGTTGTAAAACGACGGCCAGTGAGCGCGCGTA
ATACGACTCACTATAGGGCGAATTGGAGCTCCACCGCGGTGGCGGCCGCTCTAGAACTAGTGGATCCCAG
AGCCCCCTGGCAATCGCGGGGAGACGCAGGACTACCGCGTCTTCACTCTCGCTTGCGCGGTATACGCAGG
GAGCAACGTCACCCAGGGCGACACAGAGGAATACCCTGTGTGGCCCCACGGTGCTACAAAGAACATTCCG
TATTGCTCACCAGTGTCACATGTGGAGGACTACCCCACAAGCGAGTCAGGAAACCTTCGGGGCATCGCAC
CATTATCCCGAACAATCGACACGCAGGATTACCGCGTGGGACACTCTGTTCCCCGTCAAAATTGGACCAT
ACCGGAGTCGGCTTACGTCATGCAGGATTACCGCATGCATGGTGCAGAATATCGGCATGTCTACTCGTAC
AGTCAAATCTACTCGTGTGGTCAGGACTACCGACCACTTCTATTCTATTCATCTTTTCGGTTGTGCAGGT
ATTCTGCCGATGTACGAGAAGACGATTACGCTTCTCGACTACCTTCATCATACATGGTGTGCAGATGGCC
GCCAAGTTTTTTGCCAATGGAGGAATACCCCATTCTCTGTCAACCAACCCATGCAAAGTTTACACTCTGC
TATGGCAGCACTGTCGCAGAGGAATACCCTGCGAGCCAAAACGGCCCCCGGTGCGTGTATTGCATCTGCC
TTGCGAGCATTCACAGGGACGAATACGCCCTGCCGTTGCATTACTTCAATATGGGTGCTCTGTCGTCGTC
ATCAGGACCATTTGCGCAGGACTACCGCGCATATATCATCAGCACTCGTGCGGATACTTCTGGGATTCCT
ATTGTTACGCGAGCTCAGGAATACCGAGCTCTGGCGACAGAGACCCTCACACGGAAGATCCCAGAGCCCC
CTGGCAATCGCGGGGAGACGCAGGACTACCGCGTCTTCACTCTCGCTTGCGCGGTATACGCAGGGAGCAA
CGTCACCCAGGGCGACACAGAGGAATACCCTGTGTGGCCCCACGGTGCTACAAAGAACATTCCGTATTGC
TCACCAGTGTCACATGTGGAGGACTACCCCACAAGCGAGTCAGGAAACCTTCGGGGCATCGCACCATTAT
CCCGAACAATCGACACGCAGGATTACCGCGTGGGACACTCTGTTCCCCGTCAAAATTGGACCATACCGGA
GTCGGCTTACGTCATGCAGGATTACCGCATGCATGGTGCAGAATATCGGCATGTCTACTCGTACAGTCAA
ATCTACTCGTGTGGTCAGGACTACCGACCACTTCTATTCTATTCATCTTTTCGGTTGTGCAGGTATTCTG
CCGATGTACGAGAAGACGATTACGCTTCTCGACTACCTTCATCATACATGGTGTGCAGATGGCCGCCAAG
TTTTTTGCCAATGGAGGAATACCCCATTCTCTGTCAACCAACCCATGCAAAGTTTACACTCTGCTATGGC
AGCACTGTCGCAGAGGAATACCCTGCGAGCCAAAACGGCCCCCGGTGCGTGTATTGCATCTGCCTTGCGA
GCATTCACAGGGACGAATACGCCCTGCCGTTGCATTACTTCAATATGGGTGCTCTGTCGTCGTCATCAGG
ACCATTTGCGCAGGACTACCGCGCATATATCATCAGCACTCGTGCGGATACTTCTGGGATTCCTATTGTT
ACGCGAGCTCAGGAATACCGAGCTCTGGCGACAGAGACCCTCACACGGAAGATCTATCGATCTCGACAAC
CCTTAATATAACTTCGTATAATGTATGCTATACGAAGTTATTAGGTCTAGAGATCTGTTTAGCTTGCCTC
GTCCCCGCCGGGTCACCCGGCCAGCGACATGGAGGCCCAGAATACCCTCCTTGACAGTCTTGACGTGCGC
AGCTCAGGGGCATGATGTGACTGTCGCCCGTACATTTAGCCCATACATCCCCATGTATAATCATTTGCAT
CCATACATTTTGATGGCCGCACGGCGCGAAGCAAAAATTACGGCTCCTCGCTGCAGACCTGCGAGCAGGG
AAACGCTCCCCTCACAGACGCGTTGAATTGTCCCCACGCCGCGCCCCTGTAGAGAAATATAAAAGGTTAG
GATTTGCCACTGAGGTTCTTCTTTCATATACTTCCTTTTAAAATCTTGCTAGGATACAGTTCTCACATCA
CATCCGAACATAAACAACCATGGGTAAGGAAAAGACTCACGTTTCGAGGCCGCGATTAAATTCCAACATG
GATGCTGATTTATATGGGTATAAATGGGCTCGCGATAATGTCGGGCAATCAGGTGCGACAATCTATCGAT
TGTATGGGAAGCCCGATGCGCCAGAGTTGTTTCTGAAACATGGCAAAGGTAGCGTTGCCAATGATGTTAC
AGATGAGATGGTCAGACTAAACTGGCTGACGGAATTTATGCCTCTTCCGACCATCAAGCATTTTATCCGT
ACTCCTGATGATGCATGGTTACTCACCACTGCGATCCCCGGCAAAACAGCATTCCAGGTATTAGAAGAAT
ATCCTGATTCAGGTGAAAATATTGTTGATGCGCTGGCAGTGTTCCTGCGCCGGTTGCATTCGATTCCTGT
TTGTAATTGTCCTTTTAACAGCGATCGCGTATTTCGTCTCGCTCAGGCGCAATCACGAATGAATAACGGT
TTGGTTGATGCGAGTGATTTTGATGACGAGCGTAATGGCTGGCCTGTTGAACAAGTCTGGAAAGAAATGC
ATAAGCTTTTGCCATTCTCACCGGATTCAGTCGTCACTCATGGTGATTTCTCACTTGATAACCTTATTTT
TGACGAGGGGAAATTAATAGGTTGTATTGATGTTGGACGAGTCGGAATCGCAGACCGATACCAGGATCTT
GCCATCCTATGGAACTGCCTCGGTGAGTTTTCTCCTTCATTACAGAAACGGCTTTTTCAAAAATATGGTA
TTGATAATCCTGATATGAATAAATTGCAGTTTCATTTGATGCTCGATGAGTTTTTCTAATCAGTACTGAC
AATAAAAAGATTCTTGTTTTCAAGAACTTGTCATTTGTATAGTTTTTTTATATTGTAGTTGTTCTATTTT
AATCAAATGTTAGCGTGATTTATATTTTTTTTCGCCTCGACATCATCTGCCCAGATGCGAAGTTAAGTGC
GCAGAAAGTAATATCATGCGTCAATCGTATGTGAATGCTGGTCGCTATACTGCTGTCGATTCGATACTAA
CGCCGCCATCCAGTGTCGAAAACGAGCTCTCGAGAACCCTTAATATAACTTCGTATAATGTATGCTATAC
GAAGTTATTAGGTGATATCAGATCCACTAGTGGCCTATGCGGTACCCAGCTTTTGTTCCCTTTAGTGAGG
GTTAATTGCGCGCTTGGCGTAATCATGGTCATAGCTGTTTCCTGTGTGAAATTGTTATCCGCTCACAATT
CCACACAACATACGAGCCGGAAGCATAAAGTGTAAAGCCTGGGGTGCCTAATGAGTGAGCTAACTCACAT
TAATTGCGTTGCGCTCACTGCCCGCTTTCCAGTCGGGAAACCTGTCGTGCCAGCTGCATTAATGAATCGG
CCAACGCGCGGGGAGAGGCGGTTTGCGTATTGGGCGCTCTTCCGCTTCCTCGCTCACTGACTCGCTGCGC
TCGGTCGTTCGGCTGCGGCGAGCGGTATCAGCTCACTCAAAGGCGGTAATACGGTTATCCACAGAATCAG
GGGATAACGCAGGAAAGAACATGTGAGCAAAAGGCCAGCAAAAGGCCAGGAACCGTAAAAAGGCCGCGTT
GCTGGCGTTTTTCCATAGGCTCCGCCCCCCTGACGAGCATCACAAAAATCGACGCTCAAGTCAGAGGTGG
CGAAACCCGACAGGACTATAAAGATACCAGGCGTTTCCCCCTGGAAGCTCCCTCGTGCGCTCTCCTGTTC
CGACCCTGCCGCTTACCGGATACCTGTCCGCCTTTCTCCCTTCGGGAAGCGTGGCGCTTTCTCATAGCTC
ACGCTGTAGGTATCTCAGTTCGGTGTAGGTCGTTCGCTCCAAGCTGGGCTGTGTGCACGAACCCCCCGTT
CAGCCCGACCGCTGCGCCTTATCCGGTAACTATCGTCTTGAGTCCAACCCGGTAAGACACGACTTATCGC
CACTGGCAGCAGCCACTGGTAACAGGATTAGCAGAGCGAGGTATGTAGGCGGTGCTACAGAGTTCTTGAA
GTGGTGGCCTAACTACGGCTACACTAGAAGGACAGTATTTGGTATCTGCGCTCTGCTGAAGCCAGTTACC
TTCGGAAAAAGAGTTGGTAGCTCTTGATCCGGCAAACAAACCACCGCTGGTAGCGGTGGTTTTTTTGTTT
GCAAGCAGCAGATTACGCGCAGAAAAAAAGGATCTCAAGAAGATCCTTTGATCTTTTCTACGGGGTCTGA
CGCTCAGTGGAACGAAAACTCACGTTAAGGGATTTTGGTCATGAGATTATCAAAAAGGATCTTCACCTAG
ATCCTTTTAAATTAAAAATGAAGTTTTAAATCAATCTAAAGTATATATGAGTAAACTTGGTCTGACAGTT
ACCAATGCTTAATCAGTGAGGCACCTATCTCAGCGATCTGTCTATTTCGTTCATCCATAGTTGCCTGACT
CCCCGTCGTGTAGATAACTACGATACGGGAGGGCTTACCATCTGGCCCCAGTGCTGCAATGATACCGCGA
GACCCACGCTCACCGGCTCCAGATTTATCAGCAATAAACCAGCCAGCCGGAAGGGCCGAGCGCAGAAGTG
GTCCTGCAACTTTATCCGCCTCCATCCAGTCTATTAATTGTTGCCGGGAAGCTAGAGTAAGTAGTTCGCC
AGTTAATAGTTTGCGCAACGTTGTTGCCATTGCTACAGGCATCGTGGTGTCACGCTCGTCGTTTGGTATG
GCTTCATTCAGCTCCGGTTCCCAACGATCAAGGCGAGTTACATGATCCCCCATGTTGTGCAAAAAAGCGG
TTAGCTCCTTCGGTCCTCCGATCGTTGTCAGAAGTAAGTTGGCCGCAGTGTTATCACTCATGGTTATGGC
AGCACTGCATAATTCTCTTACTGTCATGCCATCCGTAAGATGCTTTTCTGTGACTGGTGAGTACTCAACC
AAGTCATTCTGAGAATAGTGTATGCGGCGACCGAGTTGCTCTTGCCCGGCGTCAATACGGGATAATACCG
CGCCACATAGCAGAACTTTAAAAGTGCTCATCATTGGAAAACGTTCTTCGGGGCGAAAACTCTCAAGGAT
CTTACCGCTGTTGAGATCCAGTTCGATGTAACCCACTCGTGCACCCAACTGATCTTCAGCATCTTTTACT
TTCACCAGCGTTTCTGGGTGAGCAAAAACAGGAAGGCAAAATGCCGCAAAAAAGGGAATAAGGGCGACAC
GGAAATGTTGAATACTCATACTCTTCCTTTTTCAATATTATTGAAGCATTTATCAGGGTTATTGTCTCAT
GAGCGGATACATATTTGAATGTATTTAGAAAAATAAACAAATAGGGGTTCCGCGCACATTTCCCCGAAAA
GTGCCACCTG
[124 nt withheld, positions 5821-5944]
C
[91 nt withheld, positions 5946-6036]
A
[49 nt withheld, positions 6038-6086]
CCTTTGACGTTGGAGTCCACGTTCTTT
[37 nt withheld, positions 6114-6150]
ACCCTATCTCGGTC
