>Addgene plasmid #104393 | pET264-pUC 24xMS2V6 Loxp KANr Loxp | depositor partial sequence | sequence record 197827 | 24xMS2V6
TCCGTGTGAGGGTCTCTGTCGCCAGAGCTCGGTATTCCTGAGCTCGCGTAACAATAGGAATCCCAGAAGT
ATCCGCACGAGTGCTGATGATATATGCGCGGTAGTCCTGCGCAAATGGTCCTGATGACGACGACAGAGCA
CCCATATTGAAGTAATGCAACGGCAGGGCGTATTCGTCCCTGTGAATGCTCGCAAGGCAGATGCAATACA
CGCACCGGGGGCCGTTTTGGCTCGCAGGGTATTCCTCTGCGACAGTGCTGCCATAGCAGAGTGTAAACTT
TGCATGGGTTGGTTGACAGAGAATGGGGTATTCCTCCATTGGCAAAAAACTTGGCGGCCATCTGCACACC
ATGTATGATGAAGGTAGTCGAGAAGCGTAATCGTCTTCTCGTACATCGGCAGAATACCTGCACAACCGAA
AAGATGAATAGAATAGAAGTGGTCGGTAGTCCTGACCACACGAGTAGATTTGACTGTACGAGTAGACATG
CCGATATTCTGCACCATGCATGCGGTAATCCTGCATGACGTAAGCCGACTCCGGTATGGTCCAATTTTGA
CGGGGAACAGAGTGTCCCACGCGGTAATCCTGCGTGTCGATTGTTCGGGATAATGGTGCGATGCCCCGAA
GGTTTCCTGACTCGCTTGTGGGGTAGTCCTCCACATGTGACACTGGTGAGCAATACGGAATGTTCTTTGT
AGCACCGTGGGGCCACACAGGGTATTCCTCTGTGTCGCCCTGGGTGACGTTGCTCCCTGCGTATACCGCG
CAAGCGAGAGTGAAGACGCGGTAGTCCTGCGTCTCCCCGCGATTGCCAGGGGGCTCTGGGATCTTCCGTG
TGAGGGTCTCTGTCGCCAGAGCTCGGTATTCCTGAGCTCGCGTAACAATAGGAATCCCAGAAGTATCCGC
ACGAGTGCTGATGATATATGCGCGGTAGTCCTGCGCAAATGGTCCTGATGACGACGACAGAGCACCCATA
TTGAAGTAATGCAACGGCAGGGCGTATTCGTCCCTGTGAATGCTCGCAAGGCAGATGCAATACACGCACC
GGGGGCCGTTTTGGCTCGCAGGGTATTCCTCTGCGACAGTGCTGCCATAGCAGAGTGTAAACTTTGCATG
GGTTGGTTGACAGAGAATGGGGTATTCCTCCATTGGCAAAAAACTTGGCGGCCATCTGCACACCATGTAT
GATGAAGGTAGTCGAGAAGCGTAATCGTCTTCTCGTACATCGGCAGAATACCTGCACAACCGAAAAGATG
AATAGAATAGAAGTGGTCGGTAGTCCTGACCACACGAGTAGATTTGACTGTACGAGTAGACATGCCGATA
TTCTGCACCATGCATGCGGTAATCCTGCATGACGTAAGCCGACTCCGGTATGGTCCAATTTTGACGGGGA
ACAGAGTGTCCCACGCGGTAATCCTGCGTGTCGATTGTTCGGGATAATGGTGCGATGCCCCGAAGGTTTC
CTGACTCGCTTGTGGGGTAGTCCTCCACATGTGACACTGGTGAGCAATACGGAATGTTCTTTGTAGCACC
GTGGGGCCACACAGGGTATTCCTCTGTGTCGCCCTGGGTGACGTTGCTCCCTGCGTATACCGCGCAAGCG
AGAGTGAAGACGCGGTAGTCCTGCGTCTCCCCGCGATTGCCAGGGGGCTCTG
