>Addgene plasmid #104393 | pET264-pUC 24xMS2V6 Loxp KANr Loxp | depositor partial sequence | sequence record 197828 | Loxp+TEFpromoter+KANamycin resisteance gene+TEFterminator-Loxp
AGATCTATCGATCTCGACAACCCTTAATATAACTTCGTATAATGTATGCTATACGAAGTTATTAGGTCTA
GAGATCTGTTTAGCTTGCCTCGTCCCCGCCGGGTCACCCGGCCAGCGACATGGAGGCCCAGAATACCCTC
CTTGACAGTCTTGACGTGCGCAGCTCAGGGGCATGATGTGACTGTCGCCCGTACATTTAGCCCATACATC
CCCATGTATAATCATTTGCATCCATACATTTTGATGGCCGCACGGCGCGAAGCAAAAATTACGGCTCCTC
GCTGCAGACCTGCGAGCAGGGAAACGCTCCCCTCACAGACGCGTTGAATTGTCCCCACGCCGCGCCCCTG
TAGAGAAATATAAAAGGTTAGGATTTGCCACTGAGGTTCTTCTTTCATATACTTCCTTTTAAAATCTTGC
TAGGATACAGTTCTCACATCACATCCGAACATAAACAACCATGGGTAAGGAAAAGACTCACGTTTCGAGG
CCGCGATTAAATTCCAACATGGATGCTGATTTATATGGGTATAAATGGGCTCGCGATAATGTCGGGCAAT
CAGGTGCGACAATCTATCGATTGTATGGGAAGCCCGATGCGCCAGAGTTGTTTCTGAAACATGGCAAAGG
TAGCGTTGCCAATGATGTTACAGATGAGATGGTCAGACTAAACTGGCTGACGGAATTTATGCCTCTTCCG
ACCATCAAGCATTTTATCCGTACTCCTGATGATGCATGGTTACTCACCACTGCGATCCCCGGCAAAACAG
CATTCCAGGTATTAGAAGAATATCCTGATTCAGGTGAAAATATTGTTGATGCGCTGGCAGTGTTCCTGCG
CCGGTTGCATTCGATTCCTGTTTGTAATTGTCCTTTTAACAGCGATCGCGTATTTCGTCTCGCTCAGGCG
CAATCACGAATGAATAACGGTTTGGTTGATGCGAGTGATTTTGATGACGAGCGTAATGGCTGGCCTGTTG
AACAAGTCTGGAAAGAAATGCATAAGCTTTTGCCATTCTCACCGGATTCAGTCGTCACTCATGGTGATTT
CTCACTTGATAACCTTATTTTTGACGAGGGGAAATTAATAGGTTGTATTGATGTTGGACGAGTCGGAATC
GCAGACCGATACCAGGATCTTGCCATCCTATGGAACTGCCTCGGTGAGTTTTCTCCTTCATTACAGAAAC
GGCTTTTTCAAAAATATGGTATTGATAATCCTGATATGAATAAATTGCAGTTTCATTTGATGCTCGATGA
GTTTTTCTAATCAGTACTGACAATAAAAAGATTCTTGTTTTCAAGAACTTGTCATTTGTATAGTTTTTTT
ATATTGTAGTTGTTCTATTTTAATCAAATGTTAGCGTGATTTATATTTTTTTTCGCCTCGACATCATCTG
CCCAGATGCGAAGTTAAGTGCGCAGAAAGTAATATCATGCGTCAATCGTATGTGAATGCTGGTCGCTATA
CTGCTGTCGATTCGATACTAACGCCGCCATCCAGTGTCGAAAACGAGCTCTCGAGAACCCTTAATATAAC
TTCGTATAATGTATGCTATACGAAGTTATTAGGTGATATCAGATCCACTAGTGGCCTATGCGGTACCCAG
CTTTTGTTCCCTTTAGTGAGGGTTAAT
