>Addgene plasmid #104393 | pET264-pUC 24xMS2V6 Loxp KANr Loxp | addgene partial sequence | sequence record 201048 | Addgene Partial NGS Result
CCAGCGACATGGAGGCCCAGAATACCCTCCTTGACAGTCTTGACGTGCGCAGCTCAGGGGCATGATGTGA
CTGTCGCCCGTACATTTAGCCCATACATCCCCATGTATAATCATTTGCATCCATACATTTTGATGGCCGC
ACGGCGCGAAGCAAAAATTACGGCTCCTCGCTGCAGACCTGCGAGCAGGGAAACGCTCCCCTCACAGACG
CGTTGAATTGTCCCCACGCCGCGCCCCTGTAGAGAAATATAAAAGGTTAGGATTTGCCACTGAGGTTCTT
CTTTCATATACTTCCTTTTAAAATCTTGCTAGGATACAGTTCTCACATCACATCCGAACATAAACAACCA
TGGGTAAGGAAAAGACTCACGTTTCGAGGCCGCGATTAAATTCCAACATGGATGCTGATTTATATGGGTA
TAAATGGGCTCGCGATAATGTCGGGCAATCAGGTGCGACAATCTATCGATTGTATGGGAAGCCCGATGCG
CCAGAGTTGTTTCTGAAACATGGCAAAGGTAGCGTTGCCAATGATGTTACAGATGAGATGGTCAGACTAA
ACTGGCTGACGGAATTTATGCCTCTTCCGACCATCAAGCATTTTATCCGTACTCCTGATGATGCATGGTT
ACTCACCACTGCGATCCCCGGCAAAACAGCATTCCAGGTATTAGAAGAATATCCTGATTCAGGTGAAAAT
ATTGTTGATGCGCTGGCAGTGTTCCTGCGCCGGTTGCATTCGATTCCTGTTTGTAATTGTCCTTTTAACA
GCGATCGCGTATTTCGTCTCGCTCAGGCGCAATCACGAATGAATAACGGTTTGGTTGATGCGAGTGATTT
TGATGACGAGCGTAATGGCTGGCCTGTTGAACAAGTCTGGAAAGAAATGCATAAGCTTTTGCCATTCTCA
CCGGATTCAGTCGTCACTCATGGTGATTTCTCACTTGATAACCTTATTTTTGACGAGGGGAAATTAATAG
GTTGTATTGATGTTGGACGAGTCGGAATCGCAGACCGATACCAGGATCTTGCCATCCTATGGAACTGCCT
CGGTGAGTTTTCTCCTTCATTACAGAAACGGCTTTTTCAAAAATATGGTATTGATAATCCTGATATGAAT
AAATTGCAGTTTCATTTGATGCTCGATGAGTTTTTCTAATCAGTACTGACAATAAAAAGATTCTTGTTTT
CAAGAACTTGTCATTTGTATAGTTTTTTTATATTGTAGTTGTTCTATTTTAATCAAATGTTAGCGTGATT
TATATTTTTTTTCGCCTCGACATCATCTGCCCAGATGCGAAGTTAAGTGCGCAGAAAGTAATATCATGCG
TCAATCGTATGTGAATGCTGGTCGCTATACTGCTGTCGATTCGATACTAACGCCGCCATCCAGTGTCGAA
AACGAGCTCTCGAGAACCCTTAATATAACTTCGTATAATGTATGCTATACGAAGTTATTAGGTGATATCA
GATCCACTAGTGGCCTATGCGGTACCCAGCTTTTGTTCCCTTTAGTGAGGGTTAATTGCGCGCTTGGCGT
AATCATGGTCATAGCTGTTTCCTGTGTGAAATTGTTATCCGCTCACAATTCCACACAACATACGAGCCGG
GAGCATAAAGTGTAAAGCCTGGGGTGCCTAATGAGTGAGCTAACTCACATTAATTGCGTTGCGCTCACTG
CCCGCTTTCCAGTCGGGAAACCTGTCGTGCCAGCTGCATTAATGAATCGGCCAACGCGCGGGGAGAGGCG
GTTTGCGTATTGGGCGCTCTTCCGCTTCCTCGCTCACTGACTCGCTGCGCTCGGTCGTTCGGCTGCGGCG
AGCGGTATCAGCTCACTCAAAGGCGGTAATACGGTTATCCACAGAATCAGGGGATAACGCAGGAAAGAAC
ATGTGAGCAAAAGGCCAGCAAAAGGCCAGGAACCGTAAAAAGGCCGCGTTGCTGGCGTTTTTCCATAGGC
TCCGCCCCCCTGACGAGCATCACAAAAATCGACGCTCAAGTCAGAGGTGGCGAAACCCGACAGGACTATA
AAGATACCAGGCGTTTCCCCCTGGAAGCTCCCTCGTGCGCTCTCCTGTTCCGACCCTGCCGCTTACCGGA
TACCTGTCCGCCTTTCTCCCTTCGGGAAGCGTGGCGCTTTCTCATAGCTCACGCTGTAGGTATCTCAGTT
CGGTGTAGGTCGTTCGCTCCAAGCTGGGCTGTGTGCACGAACCCCCCGTTCAGCCCGACCGCTGCGCCTT
ATCCGGTAACTATCGTCTTGAGTCCAACCCGGTAAGACACGACTTATCGCCACTGGCAGCAGCCACTGGT
AACAGGATTAGCAGAGCGAGGTATGTAGGCGGTGCTACAGAGTTCTTGAAGTGGTGGCCTAACTACGGCT
ACACTAGAAGAACAGTATTTGGTATCTGCGCTCTGCTGAAGCCAGTTACCTTCGGAAAAAGAGTTGGTAG
CTCTTGATCCGGCAAACAAACCACCGCTGGTAGCGGTGGTTTTTTTGTTTGCAAGCAGCAGATTACGCGC
AGAAAAAAAGGATCTCAAGAAGATCCTTTGATCTTTTCTACGGGGTCTGACGCTCAGTGGAACGAAAACT
CACGTTAAGGGATTTTGGTCATGAGATTATCAAAAAGGATCTTCACCTAGATCCTTTTAAATTAAAAATG
AAGTTTTAAATCAATCTAAAGTATATATGAGTAAACTTGGTCTGACAGTTACCAATGCTTAATCAGTGAG
GCACCTATCTCAGCGATCTGTCTATTTCGTTCATCCATAGTTGCCTGACTCCCCGTCGTGTAGATAACTA
CGATACGGGAGGGCTTACCATCTGGCCCCAGTGCTGCAATGATACCGCGAGACCCACGCTCACCGGCTCC
AGATTTATCAGCAATAAACCAGCCAGCCGGAAGGGCCGAGCGCAGAAGTGGTCCTGCAACTTTATCCGCC
TCCATCCAGTCTATTAATTGTTGCCGGGAAGCTAGAGTAAGTAGTTCGCCAGTTAATAGTTTGCGCAACG
TTGTTGCCATTGCTACAGGCATCGTGGTGTCACGCTCGTCGTTTGGTATGGCTTCATTCAGCTCCGGTTC
CCAACGATCAAGGCGAGTTACATGATCCCCCATGTTGTGCAAAAAAGCGGTTAGCTCCTTCGGTCCTCCG
ATCGTTGTCAGAAGTAAGTTGGCCGCAGTGTTATCACTCATGGTTATGGCAGCACTGCATAATTCTCTTA
CTGTCATGCCATCCGTAAGATGCTTTTCTGTGACTGGTGAGTACTCAACCAAGTCATTCTGAGAATAGTG
TATGCGGCGACCGAGTTGCTCTTGCCCGGCGTCAATACGGGATAATACCGCGCCACATAGCAGAACTTTA
AAAGTGCTCATCATTGGAAAACGTTCTTCGGGGCGAAAACTCTCAAGGATCTTACCGCTGTTGAGATCCA
GTTCGATGTAACCCACTCGTGCACCCAACTGATCTTCAGCATCTTTTACTTTCACCAGCGTTTCTGGGTG
AGCAAAAACAGGAAGGCAAAATGCCGCAAAAAAGGGAATAAGGGCGACACGGAAATGTTGAATACTCATA
CTCTTCCTTTTTCAATATTATTGAAGCATTTATCAGGGTTATTGTCTCATGAGCGGATACATATTTGAAT
GTATTTAGAAAAATAAACAAATAGGGGTTCCGCGCACATTTCCCCGAAAAGTGCCACCTAAATTGTAAGC
GTTAATATTTTGTTAAAATTCGCGTTAAATTTTTGTTAAATCAGCTCATTTTTTAACCAATAGGCCGAAA
TCGGCAAAATCCCTTATAAATCAAAAGAATAGACCGAGATAGGGT
[37 nt withheld, positions 3826-3862]
AAAGAACGTGGACTCCAACGTCAAAGG
[49 nt withheld, positions 3890-3938]
T
[91 nt withheld, positions 3940-4030]
G
[124 nt withheld, positions 4032-4155]
CCCATTCGCCATTCAGGCTGCGCAACTGTTGGGAAGGGCGATCGGTGCGGGCCTCTTCGCTATTACGCCA
GCTGGCGAAAGGGGGATGTGCTGCAAGGCGATTAAGTTGGGTAACGCCAGGGTTTTCCCAGTCACGACGT
TGTAAAACGACGGCCAGTGAGCGCGCGTAATACGACTCACTATAGGGCGAATTGGAGCTCCACCGCGGTG
GCGGCCGCTCTAGAACTAGTGGATCCCAGAGCCCCCTGGCAATCGCGGGGAGACGCAGGACTACCGCGTC
TTCACTCTCGCTTGCGCGGTATACGCAGGGAGCAACGTCACCCAGGGCGACACAGAGGAATACCCTGTGT
GGCCCCACGGTGCTACAAAGAACATTCCGTATTGCTCACCAGTGTCACATGTGGAGGACTACCCCACAAG
CGAGTCAGGAAACCTTCGGGGCATCGCACCATTATCCCGAACAATCGACACGCAGGATTACCGCGTGGGA
CACTCTGTTCCCCGTCAAAATTGGACCATACCGGAGTCGGCTTACGTCATGCAGGATTACCGCATGCATG
GTGCAGAATATCGGCATGTCTACTCGTACAGTCAAATCTACTCGTGTGGTCAGGACTACCGACCACTTCT
ATTCTATTCATCTTTTCGGTTGTGCAGGTATTCTGCCGATGTACGAGAAGACGATTACGCTTCTCGACTA
CCTTCATCATACATGGTGTGCAGATGGCCGCCAAGTTTTTTGCCAATGGAGGAATACCCCATTCTCTGTC
AACCAACCCATGCAAAGTTTACACTCTGCTATGGCAGCACTGTCGCAGAGGAATACCCTGCGAGCCAAAA
CGGCCCCCGGTGCGTGTATTGCATCTGCCTTGCGAGCATTCACAGGGACGAATACGCCCTGCCGTTGCAT
TACTTCAATATGGGTGCTCTGTCGTCGTCATCAGGACCATTTGCGCAGGACTACCGCGCATATATCATCA
GCACTCGTGCGGATACTTCTGGGATTCCTATTGTTACGCGAGCTCAGGAATACCGAGCTCTGGCGACAGA
GACCCTCACACGGAAGATCTATCGATCTCGACAACCCTTAATATAACTTCGTATAATGTATGCTATACGA
AGTTATTAGGTCTAGAGATCTGTTTAGCTTGCCTCGTCCCCGCCGGGTCACCCGG
